Addgene plasmid #37770: pUASp YFP RabX2 CA
Depositing lab: Matthew Scott. Depositing organization: Stanford University. Publication: Thirty-one flavors of Drosophila rab proteins. Zhang J, Schulze KL, Hiesinger PR, Suyama K, Wang S, Fish M, Acar M, Hoskins RA, Bellen HJ, Scott MP. Genetics. 2007 Jun;176(2):1307-22. Epub 2007 Apr 3. 10.1534/genetics.106.066761 PubMed 17409086.
Backbone
  Vector backbone: pUASp
  Backbone size w/o insert (bp): 9939
  Vector type: Insect Expression ; Drosophila
Growth in bacteria
  Bacterial resistance: Ampicillin, 100 μg/mL
  Growth temperature: 37°C
  Growth strain: Top10
  Copy number: Unknown
Gene/Insert
  Gene/Insert name: RabX2
  Species: D. melanogaster (fly)
  Mutation: D66L (constitutive active)
  Entrez Gene: RabX2 (a.k.a. Dmel_CG2885, CG2885, DmRabX2, Dmel\CG2885)
  Promoter: GAL4
  Tag / fusion protein: YFP (N terminal on backbone)
  Cloning method: Gateway Cloning
  Sequencing primers: 5′ EGFP-C; 3′ pUASp-3 (5'-AGGTTTAACCAGGGGATGCT-3')
Terms and licenses: Academic/Nonprofit Terms; Industry Terms: Not Available to Industry
How to cite: pUASp YFP RabX2 CA was a gift from Matthew Scott (Addgene plasmid # 37770 ; http://n2t.net/addgene:37770 ; RRID:Addgene_37770)
