[The description below was written by a language model from this plasmid's Addgene catalogue record.]
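Description:
pUASp YFP RabX2 CA is a Drosophila expression plasmid built on the pUASp backbone (about 9.9 kb without insert), a vector type generally used for GAL4-responsive transgene expression in flies, including the female germline. It is propagated in E. coli under ampicillin selection. The record gives no feature table, so the origin of replication, any fly transformation marker and any transposon ends are not documented here, and the copy number is listed as unknown.

The payload is the coding sequence of the D. melanogaster small GTPase RabX2 (CG2885), introduced by Gateway recombination cloning so that it lies downstream of a YFP tag carried on the backbone, giving an N-terminally YFP-tagged fusion protein. The insert carries the D66L substitution, annotated as constitutively active. Mutations of this kind in Rab proteins are generally intended to hold the GTPase in its GTP-bound, active state. Expression is listed as GAL4-driven, meaning transcription depends on upstream activating sequences that are bound by the yeast GAL4 activator. The fusion is therefore produced only in tissues or cells where a GAL4 driver is present.

The associated publication describes a systematic survey of Drosophila Rab proteins. In that context, this plasmid is suited to tissue-specific expression of a fluorescent, activated RabX2, allowing its subcellular localisation to be visualised and the consequences of persistent RabX2 activity on membrane trafficking to be examined in vivo. The "CA" in the name suggests that other forms of the same protein may exist for comparison, although the record does not list any.
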