>Addgene plasmid #37770 | pUASp YFP RabX2 CA | addgene partial sequence | sequence record 55797 | EGFP-C 5'-CATGGTCCTGCTGGAGTTCGTG-3'
GAGCTGTACAAGTCCGGACTCAGATCTCGAGCTCAAGCTTCGAATTCTGCAGTCGACGGTACCGCGGGCC
CGGGATCATCAACAAGTTTGTACAAAAAAGCAGGCTTAATGAGCCACTTCGACTATCTGTTTAAGGTTCT
CGTCCTGGGTGACAGCGGCGTGGGCAAATCCTGCCTGCTAATGCGTTTCTCGGATGACCGATTCACCGAG
AAATACCTGAGAACGATGGGCATAGATGTCAAGGCGCGCAGCGTGGAGCTGGTCAGTCGGGTGATGATGC
TGCAGGTCTGGGATACCTCCGGCCTCAAGCGCTTCAATTCGCTGATGCCGTCCAATTATCGCAGTGCCCA
TGGCATACTGCTCGTCTACGACATAACGTCGTCCAAAAGTTTCCAAAACATCGATGGCTGGATGAAGGAG
ATACGGCGCATGTGTCCGGATAAGGTAACCGTCCTGCTGGTGGGCAACAAAAGTGATGATCCGAACCATC
GCCAGGTGAGCATGGAGCAGGGGTTCAACTATGCCCATCGTGGGGCACTCGGCTTTGAAGAGGTTTCCGC
CAAGAGTGGAATGAATGTATATGACATATTTAGCTCGTTGGCAATGGACATATACCATCGTTATGTACTT
CACAACCCGATCAGCCCGATGCCATCTGAGCAGGAAGAGGAGGACGCTGCAGAGTCACCGGATTAAAACC
CAGCTTTCTTGTACAAAGTGGTTGATGATCCTCTAGAGTCGACCTCGAACGTTAACGTTAACGTAACGTT
AAC
